Addgene plasmid #183870: pODN-AAVS1-mNG-CAAX
Purpose: Repair template for the stable expression of a mNeonGreen-CAAX fusion in human cells using CRISPR/Cas9.
Depositing lab: Alisa Piekny. Depositing organization: Concordia University. Publication: Cytokinetic diversity in mammalian cells is revealed by the characterization of endogenous anillin, Ect2 and RhoA. Husser MC, Ozugergin I, Resta T, Martin VJJ, Piekny AJ. Open Biol. 2022 Nov;12(11):220247. doi: 10.1098/rsob.220247. Epub 2022 Nov 23. PubMed 36416720.
Backbone
  Vector backbone: pJET1.2
  Backbone manufacturer: Thermo Fischer Scientific
  Backbone size w/o insert (bp): 2974
  Total vector size (bp): 6724
  Vector type: Mammalian Expression, CRISPR ; Donor template
Growth in bacteria
  Bacterial resistance: Ampicillin, 100 μg/mL
  Growth temperature: 37°C
  Growth strain: DH5alpha
  Copy number: High Copy
Gene/Insert
  Gene/Insert name: AAVS1 homology arms with CMV-driven mNeonGreen-CAAX fusion (alt name: AAVS1)
  Species: H. sapiens (human)
  Insert size (bp): 3752
  Mutation: Homology arms contain point mutations to remove the sgRNA target site
  Entrez Gene: AAVS1 (a.k.a. AAV)
  Promoter: CMV
  Tag / fusion protein: mNeonGreen-CAAX
  Cloning method: Unknown
  Sequencing primers: 5′ CAACTGCTTTAACACTTGTGCCTG; 3′ GTTCCTGATGAGGTGGTTAGCATAG
Terms and licenses: Academic/Nonprofit Terms; Industry Terms: Not Available to Industry
How to cite: pODN-AAVS1-mNG-CAAX was a gift from Alisa Piekny (Addgene plasmid # 183870 ; http://n2t.net/addgene:183870 ; RRID:Addgene_183870)
