[The description below was written by a language model from this plasmid's Addgene catalogue record and pLannotate feature annotations shown in this document.]
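Description:
pODN-AAVS1-mNG-CAAX is a CRISPR/Cas9 homology-directed repair donor plasmid built in the pJET1.2 cloning backbone, designed to place a membrane-targeted green fluorescent reporter into the AAVS1 safe-harbour locus of human cells. It is maintained in E. coli as a high-copy plasmid through a ColE1/pUC-type origin and selected with ampicillin via the β-lactamase gene. Remnants typical of pJET1.2 are also annotated, including the lac UV5 promoter region, a fragment of the eco47IR lethal gene that is interrupted by the insert, and a T7 promoter. The plasmid totals about 6.7 kb, of which roughly 3.75 kb is insert.

The payload is flanked by left and right homology arms derived from the AAVS1 site in intron 1 of human PPP1R12C. According to the record, the arms carry point mutations that remove the sgRNA target site, which should prevent Cas9 from cutting the donor or re-cutting the locus after integration. Between the arms lies a complete expression cassette: the CMV enhancer and immediate early promoter drive mNeonGreen fused at its C-terminus, through a short linker of polylinker origin, to a K-Ras fragment supplying the CAAX motif, followed by an SV40 polyadenylation signal. The CAAX box directs prenylation, which anchors the fluorescent protein to the plasma membrane. No mammalian selection marker is annotated, so edited cells would presumably be identified by fluorescence.

The plasmid does not itself encode Cas9 or a guide RNA, so these must be supplied separately to target AAVS1. The construct is intended to generate human cell lines that stably express a membrane marker, and the associated work concerns live imaging of cytokinesis.
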