Features (pLannotate 1.2.2; 19 found; start..end, strand, type, name):
      1..589     +  rep_origin     ori: high-copy-number ColE1/pMB1/pBR322/pUC origin of replication
    772..855     +  CDS            lacI (fragment): lac repressor; lacI; The lac repressor binds to the lac operator to inhibit transcription in E. coli. This inhibition can be relieved by adding lactose or isopropyl-β-D-thiogalactopyranoside (IPTG).
    880..901     +  protein_bind   CAP binding site: CAP binding activates transcription in the presence of cAMP. E. coli catabolite activator protein
    916..946     +  promoter       lac UV5 promoter: E. coli lac promoter with an "up" mutation
    999..1379    +  CDS            eco47IR (fragment): T2E7_ECOLX - Protein predicted: Swiss-Prot protein existence level 4. Recognizes the double-stranded sequence GGWCC and cleaves after G-1. From Escherichia coli.
   1575..2378    +  misc_feature   HA-L: left homology arm from the adeno-associated virus integration site (AAVS1) within intron 1 of the human PPP1R12C gene
   2430..2733    +  enhancer       CMV enhancer: human cytomegalovirus immediate early enhancer
   2734..2937    +  promoter       CMV promoter: human cytomegalovirus (CMV) immediate early promoter
   2960..3040    +  misc_feature   MCS: multiple cloning site
   3048..3755    +  CDS            mNeonGreen: mNeonGreen is a basic (constitutively fluorescent) green/yellow fluorescent protein published in 2013, derived from Branchiostoma lanceolatum. It is reported to be a very rapidly-maturing monomer with moderate acid sensitivity.
   3756..3790    +  misc_feature   MCS (fragment): multiple cloning site
   3791..3854    +  CDS            K-Ras (fragment): human small GTPase proto-oncoprotein
   3871..3954    +  CDS            large T antigen (fragment): large T antigen from SV40 (simian virus 40)
   3977..4098    +  polyA_signal   SV40 poly(A) signal: SV40 polyadenylation signal
   4105..4148    -  rep_origin     M13 ori (fragment): M13 bacteriophage origin of replication; arrow indicates direction of (+) strand synthesis
   4327..4856    +  misc_feature   HA-R: right homology arm from the adeno-associated virus integration site (AAVS1) within intron 1 of the human PPP1R12C gene
   5181..5199    -  promoter       T7 promoter: promoter for bacteriophage T7 RNA polymerase
   5591..5695    +  promoter       AmpR promoter: bla
   5696..6556    +  CDS            AmpR: β-lactamase; bla; confers resistance to ampicillin, carbenicillin, and related antibiotics
>Addgene plasmid #183870 | pODN-AAVS1-mNG-CAAX | addgene full sequence | sequence record 362419 | Addgene NGS Result
TTGAGATCCTTTTTTTCTGCGCGTAATCTGCTGCTTGCAAACAAAAAAACCACCGCTACCAGCGGTGGTT
TGTTTGCCGGATCAAGAGCTACCAACTCTTTTTCCGAAGGTAACTGGCTTCAGCAGAGCGCAGATACCAA
ATACTGTTCTTCTAGTGTAGCCGTAGTTAGGCCACCACTTCAAGAACTCTGTAGCACCGCCTACATACCT
CGCTCTGCTAATCCTGTTACCAGTGGCTGCTGCCAGTGGCGATAAGTCGTGTCTTACCGGGTTGGACTCA
AGACGATAGTTACCGGATAAGGCGCAGCGGTCGGGCTGAACGGGGGGTTCGTGCACACAGCCCAGCTTGG
AGCGAACGACCTACACCGAACTGAGATACCTACAGCGTGAGCTATGAGAAAGCGCCACGCTTCCCGAAGG
GAGAAAGGCGGACAGGTATCCGGTAAGCGGCAGGGTCGGAACAGGAGAGCGCACGAGGGAGCTTCCAGGG
GGAAACGCCTGGTATCTTTATAGTCCTGTCGGGTTTCGCCACCTCTGACTTGAGCGTCGATTTTTGTGAT
GCTCGTCAGGGGGGCGGAGCCTATGGAAAAACGCCAGCAACGCGGCCTTTTTACGGTTCCTGGCCTTTTG
CTGGCCTTTTGCTCACATGTTCTTTCCTGCGTTATCCCCTGATTCTGTGGATAACCGTATTACCGCCTTT
GAGTGAGCTGATACCGCTCGCCGCAGCCGAACGACCGAGCGCAGCGAGTCAGTGAGCGAGGAAGCGGAAG
AGCGCCCAATACGCAAACCGCCTCTCCCCGCGCGTTGGCCGATTCATTAATGCAGCTGGCACGACAGGTT
TCCCGACTGGAAAGCAATTGGCAGTGAGCGCAACGCAATTAATGTGAGTTAGCTCACTCATTAGGCACCC
CAGGCTTTACACTTTATGCTTCCGGCTCGTATAATGTGTGGAATTATGAGCGGATAATAATTTCACACAG
GAGGTTTAAACTTTAAACATGTCAAAAGAGACGTCTTTTGTTAAGAATGCTGAGGAACTTGCAAAGCAAA
AAATGGATGCTATTAACCCTGAACTTTCTTCAAAATTTAAATTTTTAATAAAATTCCTGTCTCAGTTTCC
TGAAGCTTGCTCTAAACCTCGTTCAAAAAAAATGCAGAATAAAGTTGGTCAAGAGGAACATATTGAATAT
TTAGCTCGTAGTTTTCATGAGAGTCGATTGCCAAGAAAACCCACGCCACCTACAACGGTTCCTGATGAGG
TGGTTAGCATAGTTCTTAATATAAGTTTTAATATACAGCCTGAAAATCTTGAGAGAATAAAAGAAGAACA
TCGATTTTCCATGGCAGCTGAGAATATTGTAGGAGATCTTCTAGAAAGATCTCAGTCTGGTCTATCTGCC
TGGCCCTGGCCATTGTCACTTTGCGCTGCCCTCCTCTCGCCCCGAGTGCCCTTGCTGTGCCGCCGGAACT
CTGCCCTCTAACGCTGCCGTCTCTCTCCTGAGTCCGGACCACTTTGAGCTCTACTGGCTTCTGCGCCGCC
TCTGGCCCACTGCTTCCCCTTCCCAGGCAGGTCCTGCTTTCTCTGACCTGCATTCTCTCCCCTGGGCCTG
TGCCGCTTTCTGTCTGCAGCTTGTGGTCTGGGTCACCTCTACGGCTGGCCCAGATCCTTCCCTGCCGCAT
CCTTCAGGTTCCGTCTTCCTCCACTCCCTCTTCCCCTTGCTCTCTGCTGTGTTGCTGCCCAAGGATGCTC
TTTCCGGAGCACTTCCTTCTCGGCGCTGCACCACGTGATGTCCTCTGAGCGGATCCTCCCCGTGTCTGGG
TCCTCTCCGGGCATCTCTCCTCCCTCACCCAACCCCATGCCGTCTTCACTCGCTGGGTTCCCTTTTCCTT
CTCCTTCTGGGGCCTGTGCCATCTCTCGTTTCTTAGGATGGCCTTCTCCGACGGATGTCTCCCTTGCGTC
CCGCCTCCCCTTCTTGTAGGCCTGCATCATCACCGTTTTTCTGGACAACCCCAAAGTACCCCGTCTCCCT
GGCTTTAGCCACCTCTCCATCCTCTTGCTTTCTTTGCCTGGACACCCCGTTCTCCTGTGGATTCGGGTCA
CCTCTCACCCCTTTCATTTGGGCAGCTCCCCTACCCCCCTTACCTCTCTAGTCTGTGCTAGCTCTTCCAG
CCCCCTGTCATGGCATCTTCCAGGGGTCCGAGAGCTCAGCTAGTCTTCTTCCTCCAACCCGGGCCCCTAT
GTCCACTTCAGGACAGCATGTTTGCTGCCTCCAGGGATCCTGTGTCCCCGAGCTGGGACCACCTTATATT
CCCAGGGCCGGTTAATGTGGCTCTGGTTCTGGGTACTTTTATCTGTCCCCTCGACCACACAGTGGGGCCT
AGTAATCAATTACGGGGTCATTAGTTCATAGCCCATATATGGAGTTCCGCGTTACATAACTTACGGTAAA
TGGCCCGCCTGGCTGACCGCCCAACGACCCCCGCCCATTGACGTCAATAATGACGTATGTTCCCATAGTA
ACGCCAATAGGGACTTTCCATTGACGTCAATGGGTGGAGTATTTACGGTAAACTGCCCACTTGGCAGTAC
ATCAAGTGTATCATATGCCAAGTACGCCCCCTATTGACGTCAATGACGGTAAATGGCCCGCCTGGCATTA
TGCCCAGTACATGACCTTATGGGACTTTCCTACTTGGCAGTACATCTACGTATTAGTCATCGCTATTACC
ATGGTGATGCGGTTTTGGCAGTACATCAATGGGCGTGGATAGCGGTTTGACTCACGGGGATTTCCAAGTC
TCCACCCCATTGACGTCAATGGGAGTTTGTTTTGGCACCAAAATCAACGGGACTTTCCAAAATGTCGTAA
CAACTCCGCCCCATTGACGCAAATGGGCGGTAGGCGTGTACGGTGGGAGGTCTATATAAGCAGAGCTGGT
TTAGTGAACCGTCAGATCCGCTAGCGCTACCGGACTCAGATCTCGAGCTCAAGCTTCGAATTCTGCAGTC
GACGGTACCGCGGGCCCGGGATCCACCGGTCGCCACCATGGTGAGCAAGGGCGAGGAGGATAACATGGCC
TCTCTCCCAGCGACACATGAGTTACACATCTTTGGCTCCATCAACGGTGTGGACTTTGACATGGTGGGTC
AGGGCACCGGCAATCCAAATGATGGTTATGAGGAGTTAAACCTGAAGTCCACCAAGGGTGACCTCCAGTT
CTCCCCCTGGATTCTGGTCCCTCATATCGGGTATGGCTTCCATCAGTACCTGCCCTACCCTGACGGGATG
TCGCCTTTCCAGGCCGCCATGGTAGATGGCTCCGGATACCAAGTCCATCGCACAATGCAGTTTGAAGATG
GTGCCTCCCTTACTGTTAACTACCGCTACACCTACGAGGGAAGCCACATCAAAGGAGAGGCCCAGGTGAA
GGGGACTGGTTTCCCTGCTGACGGTCCTGTGATGACCAACTCGCTGACCGCTGCGGACTGGTGCAGGTCG
AAGAAGACTTACCCCAACGACAAAACCATCATCAGTACCTTTAAGTGGAGTTACACCACTGGAAATGGCA
AGCGCTACCGGAGCACTGCGCGGACCACCTACACCTTTGCCAAGCCAATGGCGGCTAACTATCTGAAGAA
CCAGCCGATGTACGTGTTCCGTAAGACGGAGCTCAAGCACTCCAAGACCGAGCTCAACTTCAAGGAGTGG
CAAAAGGCCTTTACCGATGTGATGGGCATGGACGAGCTGTACAAGTCCGGACTCAGATCTCGAGCTCAAG
CTTCGAATTCAAAGATGAGCAAAGATGGTAAAAAGAAGAAAAAGAAGTCAAAGACAAAGTGTGTAATTAT
GTAAAGCGGCCGCGACTCTAGATCATAATCAGCCATACCACATTTGTAGAGGTTTTACTTGCTTTAAAAA
ACCTCCCACACCTCCCCCTGAACCTGAAACATAAAATGAATGCAATTGTTGTTGTTAACTTGTTTATTGC
AGCTTATAATGGTTACAAATAAAGCAATAGCATCACAAATTTCACAAATAAAGCATTTTTTTCACTGCAT
TCTAGTTGTGGTTTGTCCAAACTCATCAATGTATCTTAAGGCGTAAATTGTAAGCGTTAATATTTTGTTA
AAATTCGCGTTAAATTTTACTAGGGACAGGCTTAGTGACAGAAAAGCCCCATCCTTAGGCCTCCTCCTTC
CTAGTCTCCTGATATTGGGTCTAACCCCCACCTCCTGTTAGGCAGATTCCTTATCTGGTGACACACCCCC
ATTTCCTGGAGCCATCTCTCTCCTTGCCAGAACCTCTAAGGTTTGCTTACGATGGAGCCAGAGAGGATCC
TGGGAGGGAGAGCTTGGCAGGGGGTGGGAGGGAAGGGGGGGATGCGTGACCTGCCCGGTTCTCAGTGGCC
ACCCTGCGCTACCCTCTCCCAGAACCTGAGCTGCTCTGACGCGGCTGTCTGGTGCGTTTCACTGATCCTG
GTGCTGCAGCTTCCTTACACTTCCCAAGAGGAGAAGCAGTTTGGAAAAACAAAATCAGAATAAGTTGGTC
CTGAGTTCTAACTTTGGCTCTTCACCTTTCTAGTCCCCAATTTATATTGTTCCTCCGTGCGTCAGTTTTA
CCTGTGAGATAAGGCCAGTAGCCAGCCCCGTCCTGGCAGGGCTGTGGTGAGGAGGGGGGTGTCCGTGTGG
AAAACTCCCTTTGTGAGAATGGTGCGTCCTAGGTGTTCACCAGGTCGTGGCCGCCTCTACTCCCTTTCTC
TTTCTCCATCCTTCTTTCCTTAAAGAGTCCCCAGTGCTATCTGGGACATATTCCTCCGCCCAGAGCAGGG
TCCCGCTTCCCTAAGGCCCTGCTCTGGGCTTCTGGGTTTGAGTCCTTGGCAAGCCCAGGAGAGGCGCTCA
GGCTTCCCTGTCCCCCTTCCTCGTCCACCATCTCATGCCCCTGGCTCTCCTGCCCCTTCCCTACAGGGGT
TCCTGGCTCTGCTCTTCAGACTGAGCCCCGTTCCCCTGCATCCCCGTTCCCCTGCATCCCCCAGAGGCCC
CAGGCCACCTACTTGGCCTGGACCCCACGAGAGGCCACCCCAGCCCTGTCTACCAGGCTGCCTTTTGGGT
GGATTCTCCTCCAACTGTGGGGATCTTGCTGAAAAACTCGAGCCATCCGGAAGATCTGGCGGCCGCTCTC
CCTATAGTGAGTCGTATTACGCCGGATGGATATGGTGTTCAGGCACAAGTGTTAAAGCAGTTGATTTTAT
TCACTATGATGAAAAAAACAATGAATGGAACCTGCTCCAAGTTAAAAATAGAGATAATACCGAAAACTCA
TCGAGTAGTAAGATTAGAGATAATACAACAATAAAAAAATGGTTTAGAACTTACTCACAGCGTGATGCTA
CTAATTGGGACAATTTTCCAGATGAAGTATCATCTAAGAATTTAAATGAAGAAGACTTCAGAGCTTTTGT
TAAAAATTATTTGGCAAAAATAATATAATTCGGCTGCAGGGGCGGCCTCGTGATACGCCTATTTTTATAG
GTTAATGTCATGATAATAATGGTTTCTTAGACGTCAGGTGGCACTTTTCGGGGAAATGTGCGCGGAACCC
CTATTTGTTTATTTTTCTAAATACATTCAAATATGTATCCGCTCATGAGACAATAACCCTGATAAATGCT
TCAATAATATTGAAAAAGGAAGAGTATGAGTATTCAACATTTCCGTGTCGCCCTTATTCCCTTTTTTGCG
GCATTTTGCCTTCCTGTTTTTGCTCACCCAGAAACGCTGGTGAAAGTAAAAGATGCTGAAGATCAGTTGG
GTGCACGAGTGGGTTACATCGAACTGGATCTCAACAGCGGTAAGATCCTTGAGAGTTTTCGCCCCGAAGA
ACGTTTTCCAATGATGAGCACTTTTAAAGTTCTGCTATGTGGCGCGGTATTATCCCGTATTGACGCCGGG
CAAGAGCAACTCGGTCGCCGCATACACTATTCTCAGAATGACTTGGTTGAGTACTCACCAGTCACAGAAA
AGCATCTTACGGATGGCATGACAGTAAGAGAATTATGCAGTGCTGCCATAACCATGAGTGATAACACTGC
GGCCAACTTACTTCTGACAACGATCGGAGGACCGAAGGAGCTAACCGCTTTTTTGCACAACATGGGGGAT
CATGTAACTCGCCTTGATCGTTGGGAACCGGAGCTGAATGAAGCCATACCAAACGACGAGCGTGACACCA
CGATGCCTGTAGCAATGGCAACAACGTTGCGCAAACTATTAACTGGCGAACTACTTACTCTAGCTTCCCG
GCAACAATTAATAGACTGGATGGAGGCGGATAAAGTTGCAGGACCACTTCTGCGCTCGGCCCTTCCGGCT
GGCTGGTTTATTGCTGATAAATCTGGAGCCGGTGAGCGTGGGTCTCGCGGTATCATTGCAGCACTGGGGC
CAGATGGTAAGCCCTCCCGTATCGTAGTTATCTACACGACGGGGAGTCAGGCAACTATGGATGAACGAAA
TAGACAGATCGCTGAGATAGGTGCCTCACTGATTAAGCATTGGTAACTGTCAGACCAAGTTTACTCATAT
ATACTTTAGATTGATTTAAAACTTCATTTTTAATTTAAAAGGATCTAGGTGAAGATCCTTTTTGATAATC
TCATGACCAAAATCCCTTAACGTGAGTTTTCGTTCCACTGAGCGTCAGACCCCGTAGAAAAGATCAAAGG
ATCTTC
